Addgene plasmid #195932: L1P38
Purpose: Level 1 PhiC31 cassette with estradiol inducible promoter: p35S_XVE-PhiC31-tUBQ1
Depositing lab: Jennifer Nemhauser. Depositing organization: University of Washington. Publication: An integrase toolbox to record gene-expression during plant development. Guiziou S, Maranas CJ, Chu JC, Nemhauser JL. Nat Commun. 2023 Apr 3;14(1):1844. doi: 10.1038/s41467-023-37607-5. PubMed 37012288.
Backbone
  Vector backbone: pGII-L1-Rep
  Backbone size w/o insert (bp): 4708
  Vector type: Plant Expression
  Selectable markers: Hygromycin
Growth in bacteria
  Bacterial resistance: Kanamycin, 50 μg/mL
  Growth temperature: 37°C
  Growth strain: DH5alpha
  Copy number: High Copy
Gene/Insert
  Gene/Insert name: p35S_XVE-PhiC31-tUBQ1
  Species: Synthetic
  Insert size (bp): 5340
  Cloning method: Restriction Enzyme; 5′ cloning site Unknown (unknown if destroyed)
Terms and licenses: Academic/Nonprofit Terms; Industry Terms: Not Available to Industry
Depositor comments: IS4 Transposon present in plasmid backbone. This is a known insertion and is not of any functional concern.
How to cite: L1P38 was a gift from Jennifer Nemhauser (Addgene plasmid # 195932 ; http://n2t.net/addgene:195932 ; RRID:Addgene_195932)
