[The description below was written by a language model from this plasmid's Addgene catalogue record and pLannotate feature annotations shown in this document.]
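Description:
L1P38 is a Level 1 plant expression plasmid built on the pGII-L1-Rep backbone, a pGreenII-style binary vector for Agrobacterium-mediated T-DNA delivery. It is maintained in E. coli at high copy through a ColE1/pUC-type origin and selected with kanamycin (KanR), while the pSa origin supports replication in Agrobacterium, which for pGreen-type vectors generally depends on a helper plasmid supplying the replicase. Nopaline-type left and right border repeats define the transferred region. Just inside the left border sits a plant selection cassette in which a CaMV 35S promoter drives the hygromycin phosphotransferase gene (hph), followed by a CaMV poly(A) signal. The depositor notes that an IS4 transposon is present in the backbone and is of no functional concern. This probably accounts for the largely unannotated stretch between the ColE1 origin and KanR.

The payload is an estradiol-inducible PhiC31 integrase cassette. A CaMV 35S promoter constitutively expresses the chimeric XVE activator, annotated as the LexA DNA-binding domain, the VP16 activation domain and an estrogen receptor ligand-binding domain (labelled ERT2 by the annotation tool), followed by E9 and NOS terminators. On estradiol binding, XVE activates a target promoter ending in a minimal 35S promoter. The LexA operator sites expected upstream are not annotated, and the GAL1/GAL10 fragment hits there are probably spurious matches. The PhiC31 coding sequence and UBQ1 terminator named in the record are also not annotated, but would fit the unannotated region between the minimal promoter and the right border. The plasmid belongs to an integrase toolbox for recording gene expression during plant development, allowing chemically triggered, irreversible recombination of integrase target sites in plants.
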