Features (pLannotate 1.2.2; 26 found; start..end, strand, type, name):
    256..278     +  misc_feature   LB T-DNA repeat: left border repeat from nopaline C58 T-DNA (truncated)
    286..462     -  polyA_signal   CaMV poly(A) signal: cauliflower mosaic virus polyadenylation signal
    512..676     -  CDS            yokD (fragment): YOKD_BACSU - Experimental evidence at protein level: Swiss-Prot protein existence level 1. May contribute to antibiotic resistance. From Bacillus subtilis (strain 168).
    697..1719    -  CDS            hph: KHYB_ECOLX - Experimental evidence at protein level: Swiss-Prot protein existence level 1. The aminoglycoside phosphotransferases achieve inactivation of their antibiotic substrates by phosphorylation. Only phosphorylates hygromycin and closely related compounds such as demethyl analogs and destomycin. From Escherichia coli.
   1739..2084    -  promoter       CaMV 35S promoter: strong constitutive promoter from cauliflower mosaic virus
   1741..1787    -  promoter       minimal CaMV 35S promoter: minimal 35S promoter from cauliflower mosaic virus
   2165..2322    -  CDS            lacZα (fragment): LacZα fragment of β-galactosidase; lacZ fragment
   2325..2343    +  promoter       T7 promoter: promoter for bacteriophage T7 RNA polymerase
   2459..2803    +  promoter       CaMV 35S promoter: strong constitutive promoter from cauliflower mosaic virus
   2756..2802    +  promoter       minimal CaMV 35S promoter: minimal 35S promoter from cauliflower mosaic virus
   2834..3085    +  CDS            LexA BD: DNA-binding domain of E. coli LexA; lexA (truncated); binds the 16-bp palindromic sequence 5'-CTGTATATATATACAG-3'
   3101..3334    +  CDS            VP16 AD: transcriptional activation domain of herpes simplex virus protein VP16 (Triezenberg et al., 1988; Cousens et al., 1989); UL48
   3344..4279    +  CDS            ERT2: mutated ligand-binding domain of the human estrogen receptor (Feil et al., 1997)
   4299..4388    +  CDS            NR3C1 (fragment): GCR_RABIT - Also known as GRL. Experimental evidence at protein level: Swiss-Prot protein existence level 1. Receptor for glucocorticoids (GC). Has a dual mode of action: as a transcription factor that binds to glucocorticoid response elements (GRE), both for nuclear and mitochondrial DNA, and as a modulator of other transcription factors. Affects inflammatory responses, cellular proliferation and differentiation in target tissues. Involved in chromatin remodeling. Plays a role in rapid mRNA degradation by binding to the 5' UTR of target mRNAs and interacting with PNRC2 in a ligand-dependent m
   4418..4712    +  terminator     E9 terminator (fragment): terminator and polyadenylation signal from the pea rbcS-E9 gene
   4729..4980    +  terminator     NOS terminator: nopaline synthase terminator and poly(A) signal
   5031..5059    -  promoter       GAL1 promoter (fragment): S. cerevisiae GAL1; inducible promoter, regulated by Gal4
   5223..5282    -  promoter       GAL10 promoter (fragment): S. cerevisiae GAL10; inducible promoter, regulated by Gal4
   5301..5347    +  promoter       minimal CaMV 35S promoter: minimal 35S promoter from cauliflower mosaic virus
   7600..7758    -  CDS            CWINV2 (fragment): INV2_ARATH - Also known as BFRUCT2. Experimental evidence at transcript level: Swiss-Prot protein existence level 2. From Arabidopsis thaliana (Mouse-ear cress).
   7746..7770    +  misc_feature   RB T-DNA repeat: right border repeat from nopaline C58 T-DNA
   7861..8449    -  rep_origin     ori: high-copy-number ColE1/pMB1/pBR322/pUC origin of replication
   9808..9877    +  ncRNA          RNA-OUT: Accession: RF00240 - RNA-OUT
   9958..10773   -  CDS            KanR: aminoglycoside phosphotransferase; aph(3')-Ia; confers resistance to kanamycin in bacteria or G418 (Geneticin®) in eukaryotes
  10958..11059   +  CDS            TRA2_ECOLX (fragment): Protein predicted: Swiss-Prot protein existence level 4. Required for transposition of transposon Tn903. From Escherichia coli.
  11064..129     +  rep_origin     pSa ori (across the origin): origin of replication from bacterial plasmid pSa
>Addgene plasmid #195932 | L1P38 | addgene full sequence | sequence record 387972 | Addgene NGS Result
TATGTTCAATTAGCTTTTCAATTATGAATATATATATCAATTATTGGTCGCCCTTGGCTTGTGGACAATG
CGCTACGCGCACCGGCTCCGCCCGTGGACAACCGCAAGCGGTTGCCCACCGTCGAGCGCCTTTGCCCACA
ACCCGGCGGCCGGCCGCAACAGATCGTTTTATAAATTTTTTTTTTTGAAAAAGAAAAAGCCCGAAAGGCG
GCAACCTCTCGGGCTTCTGGATTTCCGATCCCCGGAATTAGATCTTGGCAGGATATATTGTGGTGTAACG
TTATCGATCTGGATTTTAGTACTGGATTTTGGTTTTAGGAATTAGAAATTTTATTGATAGAAGTATTTTA
CAAATACAAATACATACTAAGGGTTTCTTATATGCTCAACACATGAGCGAAACCCTATAAGAACCCTAAT
TTCCCTTATCGGGAAACTACTCACACATTATTTATGGAGAAAATAGAGAGAGATAGATTTGTAGAGAGAG
ACTGGTGATTTCAGCGTACCGAATTAATTCCTGAATCACTGCGACCGGCCCTCCCGCGACCCAGCCGAGC
GAGCTTAGCGAACTGTGGACGAGAACTGTGCCACCAAGCGTAAGGCCGTTCTCTCGCATTTGCCTTGCTA
GGCTCGCGCGAGTTGCTGGCTGAGGCGTTCTCGAAATCAGCTCTTGTTCGGTCGGCATCTACTCTATTCC
TTTGCCCTCGGACGAGTGCTGGGGCGTCGGTTTCCACTATCGGCGAGTACTTCTACACAGCCATCGGTCC
AGACGGCCGCGCTTCTGCGGGCGATTTGTGTACGCCCGACAGTCCCGGCTCCGGATCGGACGATTGCGTC
GCATCGACCCTGCGCCCAAGCTGCATCATCGAAATTGCCGTCAACCAAGCTCTGATAGAGTTGGTCAAGA
CCAATGCGGAGCATATACGCCCGGAGCCTTGGCGATCCTGCAAGCTCCGGATGCCTCCGCTCGAAGTAGC
GCGTCTGCTGCTCCATACAAGCCAACCACGGCCTCCAGAAGAAGATGTTGGCGACCTCGTATTGGGAATC
CCCGAACATCGCCTCGCTCCAGTCAATGACCGCTGTTATGCGGCCATTGTCCGTCAGGACATTGTTGGAG
CCGAAATCCGCGTGCACGAGGTGCCGGACTTCGGGGCAGTCCTCGGCCCAAAGCATCAGCTCATCGAGAG
CCTGCGCGACGGACGCACTGACGGTGTCGTCCATCACAGTTTGCCAGTGATACACATGGGGATCAGCAAT
CGCGCATATGAAATCACGCCATGTAGTGTATTGACCGATTCCTTGCGGTCCGAATGGGCCGAACCCGCTC
GTCTGGCTAAGATCGGCCGCAGCGATAGCATCCATAGCCTCCGCGACCGGCTGAAGAACAGCGGGCAGTT
CGGTTTCAGGCAGGTCTTGCAACGTGACACCCTGTGCACGGCGGGAGATGCAATAGGTCAGGCTCTCGCT
GAACTCCCCAATGTCAAGCACTTCCGGAATCGGGAGCGCGGCCGATGCAAAGTGCCGATAAACATAACGA
TCTTTGTAGAAACCATCGGCGCAGCTATTTACCCGCAGGACATATCCACGCCCTCCTACATCGAAGCTGA
AAGCACGAGATTCTTCGCCCTCCGAGAGCTGCATCAGGTCGGAGACGCTGTCGAACTTTTCGATCAGAAA
CTTCTCGACAGACGTCGCGGTGAGTTCAGGCTTTTTCATAGGGGGGATCAGCTTGGGCTGTCCTCTCCAA
ATGAAATGAACTTCCTTATATAGAGGAAGGGTCTTGCGAAGGATAGTGGGATTGTGCGTCATCCCTTACG
TCAGTGGAGATGTCACATCAATCCACTTGCTTTGAAGACGTGGTTGGAACGTCTTCTTTTTCCACGATGC
TCCTCGTGGGTGGGGGTCCATCTTTGGGACCACTGTCGGCAGAGGCATCTTGAATGATAGCCTTTCCTTT
ATCGCAATGATGGCATTTGTAGGAGCCACCTTCCTTTTCTACTGTCCTTTCGATGAAGTGACAGATAGCT
GGGCAATGGAATCCGAGGAGGTTTCCCGAAATTACCCTTTGTTGAAAAGTCTCAATAGCCCTTTGGTCTT
CTGAGACTGTATCTTTGACATTTTTGGAGTAGGGGTACGATAACATTAACGCTTACAATTTCCATTCGCC
ATTCAGGCTGCGCAACTGTTGGGAAGGGCGATCGGTGCGGGCCTCTTCGCTATTACGCCAGCTGGCGAAA
GGGGGATGTGCTGCAAGGCGATTAAGTTGGGTAACGCCAGGGTTTTCCCAGTCACGACGTTGTAAAACGA
CGGCCAGTGAATTGTAATACGACTCACTATAGGGCTTGGAGCCACGATACCGGTGGTACCCATGCCTGCA
GGTCAACATGGTGGAGCACGACACTCTCGTCTACTCCAAGAATATCAAAGATACAGTCTCAGAAGACCAG
AGGGCTATTGAGACTTTTCAACAAAGGGTAATATCGGGAAACCTCCTCGGATTCCATTGCCCAGCTATCT
GTCACTTCATCGAAAGGACAGTAGAAAAGGAAGATGGCTTCTACAAATGCCATCATTGCGATAAAGGAAA
GGCTATCGTTCAAGATGCCTCTACCGACAGTGGTCCCAAAGATGGACCCCCACCCACGAGGAACATCGTG
GAAAAAGAAGACGTTCCAACCACGTCTTCAAAGCAAGTGGATTGATGTGATATCTCCACTGACGTAAGGG
ATGACGCACAATCCCACTATCCTTCGCAAGACCCTTCCTCTATATAAGGAAGTTCATTTCATTTGGAGAG
GACCTCCTCGAGTACGTACCAATTCCGGGCGGAATGAAAGCGTTAACGGCCAGGCAACAAGAGGTGTTTG
ATCTCATCCGTGATCACATCAGCCAGACAGGTATGCCGCCGACGCGTGCGGAAATCGCGCAGCGTTTGGG
GTTCCGTTCCCCAAACGCGGCTGAAGAACATCTGAAGGCGCTGGCACGCAAAGGCGTTATTGAAATTGTT
TCCGGCGCATCACGCGGGATTCGTCTGTTGCAGGAAGAGGAAGAAGGGTTGCCGCTGGTAGGTCGTGTGG
CTGCCGGTGAACCGTCGAGCGCCCCCCCGACCGATGTCAGCCTGGGGGACGAGCTCCACTTAGACGGCGA
GGACGTGGCGATGGCGCATGCCGACGCGCTAGACGATTTCGATCTGGACATGTTGGGGGACGGGGATTCC
CCGGGTCCGGGATTTACCCCCCACGACTCCGCCCCCTACGGCGCTCTGGATATGGCCGACTTCGAGTTTG
AGCAGATGTTTACCGATGCCCTTGGAATTGACGAGTACGGTGGGGATCCGTCTGCTGGAGACATGAGAGC
TGCCAACCTTTGGCCAAGCCCGCTCATGATCAAACGCTCTAAGAAGAACAGCCTGGCCTTGTCCCTGACG
GCCGACCAGATGGTCAGTGCCTTGTTGGATGCTGAGCCCCCCATACTCTATTCCGAGTATGATCCTACCA
GACCCTTCAGTGAAGCTTCGATGATGGGCTTACTGACCAACCTGGCAGACAGGGAGCTGGTTCACATGAT
CAACTGGGCGAAGAGGGTGCCAGGCTTTGTGGATTTGACCCTCCATGATCAGGTCCACCTTCTAGAATGT
GCCTGGCTAGAGATCCTGATGATTGGTCTCGTCTGGCGCTCCATGGAGCACCCAGGGAAGCTACTGTTTG
CTCCTAACTTGCTCTTGGACAGGAACCAGGGAAAATGTGTAGAGGGCATGGTGGAGATCTTCGACATGCT
GCTGGCTACATCATCTCGGTTCCGCATGATGAATCTGCAGGGAGAGGAGTTTGTGTGCCTCAAATCTATT
ATTTTGCTTAATTCTGGAGTGTACACATTTCTGTCCAGCACCCTGAAGTCTCTGGAAGAGAAGGACCATA
TCCACCGAGTCCTGGACAAGATCACAGACACTTTGATCCACCTGATGGCCAAGGCAGGCCTGACCCTGCA
GCAGCAGCACCAGCGGCTGGCCCAGCTCCTCCTCATCCTCTCCCACATCAGGCACATGAGTAACAAAGGC
ATGGAGCATCTGTACAGCATGAAGTGCAAGAACGTGGTGCCCCTCTATGACCTGCTGCTGGAGATGCTGG
ACGCCCACCGCCTACATGCGCCCACTAGCCGTGGAGGGGCATCCGTGGAGGAGACGGACCAAAGCCACTT
GGCCACTGCGGGCTCTACTTCATCGCATTCCTTGCAAAAGTATTACATCACGGGGGAGGCAGAGGGTTTC
CCTGCCACAGTCTGAGAGCTCCCTGGCGGAATTCCCAGAGATGTTAGCTGAAATCATCACTAATCAGATA
CCAAAATATTCAAATGGAAATATCAAAAAGCTTCTGTTTCATCAAAAATGACTCGACCTAACTGAGTAAG
CTAGCTTGTTCGAGTATTATGGCATTGGGAAAACTGTTTTTCTTGTACCATTTGTTGTGCTTGTAATTTA
CTGTGTTTTTTATTCGGTTTTCGCTATCGAACTGTGAAATGGAAATGGATGGAGAAGAGTTAATGAATGA
TATGGTCCTTTTGTTCATTCTCAAATTAATATTATTTGTTTTTTCTCTTATTTGTTGTGTGTTGAATTTG
AAATTATAAGAGATATGCAAACATTTTGTTTTGAGTAAAAATGTGTCAAATCGTGGCCTCTAATGACCGA
AGTTAATATGAGGAGTAAAACATCCCAAACGCGGCCGCATCGTTCAAACATTTGGCAATAAAGTTTCTTA
AGATTGAATCCTGTTGCCGGTCTTGCGATGATTATCATATAATTTCTGTTGAATTACGTTAAGCATGTAA
TAATTAACATGTAATGCATGACGTTATTTATGAGATGGGTTTTTATGATTAGAGTCCCGCAATTATACAT
TTAATACGCGATAGAAAACAAAATATAGCGCGCAAACTAGGATAAATTATCGCGCGCGGTGTCATCTATG
TTACTAGATCGGGAATTGATCCCCCCTCGACAGCTTGCATGCCGCTTGGGCTGCAGGTCGAGGCTAAAAA
ACTAATCGCATTATCATCCCCTCGACGTACTGTACATATAACCACTGGTTTTATATACAGCAGTACTGTA
CATATAACCACTGGTTTTATATACAGCAGTCGACGTACTGTACATATAACCACTGGTTTTATATACAGCA
GTACTGTACATATAACCACTGGTTTTATATACAGCAGTCGAGGTAAGATTAGATATGGATATGTATATGG
ATATGTATATGGTGGTAATGCCATGTAATATGCTCGACTCTAGGATCTTCGCAAGACCCTTCCTCTATAT
AAGGAAGTTCATTTCATTTGGAGAGGACACGCTGAAGCTAGTCGACTCTAGCAATGGACACGTATGCCGG
CGCTTATGATAGACAATCAAGAGAAAGAGAGAACTCTTCTGCCGCCTCTCCAGCTACACAGAGATCTGCC
AACGAGGATAAAGCTGCTGATTTACAAAGAGAGGTAGAGAGAGATGGGGGTAGGTTTAGATTTGTGGGTC
ATTTCTCTGAGGCTCCTGGTACATCAGCCTTTGGTACTGCTGAACGGCCTGAATTTGAAAGAATATTAAA
TGAGTGTCGGGCCGGTCGACTAAATATGATAATAGTTTATGATGTATCTAGGTTCAGTAGACTCAAAGTT
ATGGATGCAATTCCGATCGTGAGCGAGCTACTTGCACTCGGTGTTACTATCGTAAGTACACAAGAAGGTG
TATTCAGGCAGGGTAATGTGATGGACCTTATACACCTTATTATGCGACTCGACGCTAGCCATAAAGAGTC
ATCACTGAAGAGTGCTAAAATCTTGGACACCAAGAACCTGCAAAGGGAGCTTGGAGGCTATGTAGGAGGA
AAAGCTCCGTATGGTTTCGAACTCGTGAGTGAGACAAAAGAGATTACCAGAAATGGTAGGATGGTGAACG
TGGTTATTAATAAGCTAGCTCATAGCACAACCCCTCTCACAGGGCCTTTTGAGTTCGAACCTGACGTTAT
TAGATGGTGGTGGAGAGAGATCAAAACTCACAAACATCTTCCATTTAAGCCAGGTAGCCAGGCTGCTATC
CACCCTGGATCTATCACTGGGCTTTGTAAAAGGATGGATGCTGACGCAGTGCCAACTCGAGGGGAAACAA
TCGGTAAGAAGACTGCATCTTCCGCTTGGGATCCCGCTACAGTTATGAGAATCCTTCGGGATCCGCGTAT
TGCTGGATTCGCCGCAGAAGTCATTTATAAGAAAAAACCTGATGGTACTCCTACTACAAAAATCGAAGGT
TATAGGATCCAAAGGGATCCTATTACTTTGCGTCCAGTTGAATTAGACTGTGGACCGATCATCGAACCTG
CCGAGTGGTACGAGTTGCAGGCCTGGCTTGATGGTAGAGGGCGTGGAAAGGGTTTATCTCGGGGACAGGC
AATTTTGTCAGCAATGGATAAGCTTTATTGTGAGTGTGGGGCTGTTATGACATCAAAACGTGGAGAAGAG
TCAATCAAGGATTCTTACAGGTGCAGACGTCGTAAAGTGGTGGACCCTTCTGCTCCAGGACAGCATGAGG
GTACATGCAACGTTTCTATGGCTGCTCTTGATAAATTTGTGGCCGAACGTATTTTCAACAAGATTAGACA
CGCTGAAGGGGATGAGGAAACTTTAGCTCTTCTTTGGGAGGCTGCCCGGCGTTTTGGTAAGCTAACAGAG
GCACCAGAAAAAAGTGGCGAAAGAGCTAATTTGGTAGCCGAAAGAGCAGACGCCTTGAATGCATTGGAAG
AACTTTACGAAGATAGGGCTGCCGGAGCATATGATGGACCAGTTGGTCGGAAGCATTTCAGGAAGCAACA
AGCTGCACTAACTTTGAGACAGCAAGGCGCAGAGGAGCGACTCGCAGAGCTTGAGGCCGCCGAGGCCCCA
AAGCTTCCACTCGATCAATGGTTTCCTGAGGATGCCGACGCTGATCCTACAGGTCCAAAGAGCTGGTGGG
GAAGAGCTAGCGTAGACGATAAGAGAGTGTTTGTGGGTCTATTTGTTGACAAGATTGTAGTTACTAAGTC
CACTACGGGTCGAGGACAGGGCACTCCCATCGAAAAGAGAGCCAGTATTACCTGGGCAAAGCCTCCAACC
GATGATGATGAAGACGATGCACAAGATGGTACCGAGGATGTGGCAGCATAATAAGCTTAGAGACTCTTAT
CAAGAATCCCATCTCTTGCTTGCTTTTTTTTGTTGTCTTCCCTTTGATAGGGTTTGTTTTTCTTGTTTCA
GTGACTTTCTATGTTAAAAGATAATGTCAGTAAAAGGATTTGGTTTTCTATTATTCTGAATCGATTACGG
AAGATTCTTGCTTAATTCCAATCTATACAAGTATCGTGAAATAATGACCGTTTATGTGATTAGGAGACGT
GTTTCATTAATAAAATATAAGATCAATACATTGTTAGTAGTGATAAACTATGTACAAATTGTATTGATTG
TAAAAGAAACACAATAGGTTCCTTTTTTCTACAATATATTGTGACAGACTCTCTGTTTTAACGAATGAAT
TAAATTTGTCAACGAAAAAATTAAAGAATGATGTGATCACTTTGCACCTTGGTTCATCTTCAGAGGCTTC
TGCATGTTCCATGCATTGAGGCTCTCTACGGTCACAGGTTGTGAGCCGTTGTTAAAGACAAACAAATGCG
CTACCACAGAATCAGGGGATAACGCAGGAAAGAACATGAAGGCCTTGACAGGATATATTGGCGGGTAAAC
TAAGTCGCTGTATGTGTTTGTTTGAGATCTCATGTGAGCAAAAGGCCAGCAAAAGGCCAGGAACCGTAAA
AAGGCCGCGTTGCTGGCGTTTTTCCATAGGCTCCGCCCCCCTGACGAGCATCACAAAAATCGACGCTCAA
GTCAGAGGTGGCGAAACCCGACAGGACTATAAAGATACCAGGCGTTTCCCCCTGGAAGCTCCCTCGTGCG
CTCTCCTGTTCCGACCCTGCCGCTTACCGGATACCTGTCCGCCTTTCTCCCTTCGGGAAGCGTGGCGCTT
TCTCATAGCTCACGCTGTAGGTATCTCAGTTCGGTGTAGGTCGTTCGCTCCAAGCTGGGCTGTGTGCACG
AACCCCCCGTTCAGCCCGACCGCTGCGCCTTATCCGGTAACTATCGTCTTGAGTCCAACCCGGTAAGACA
CGACTTATCGCCACTGGCAGCAGCCACTGGTAACAGGATTAGCAGAGCGAGGTATGTAGGCGGTGCTACA
GAGTTCTTGAAGTGGTGGCCTAACTACGGCTACACTAGAAGAACAGTATTTGGTATCTGCGCTCTGCTGA
AGCCAGTTACCTTCGGAAGAAGAGTTGGTAGCTCTTGATCCGGCAAACAAACCACCGCTGGTAGCGGTGG
TTTTTTTGTTTGCAAGCAGCAGATTACGCGCAGAAAAAAAGGATCTCAAGAAGATCCTTTGATCTTTTCT
ACGGGGTCTGACGCTCAGTGGAACGAAAACTCACGTTAAGGGATTTTGGTCATGAGATTATCAAAAAGGA
TCTTCACCTAGATCCTTTTAAATTAAAAATGAAGTTTTAAATCAATCTAAAGTACTGAGAGATCCCCTCA
TAATTTCCCCAAAGCGTAACCATGTGTGAATAAATTTTGAGCTAGTAGGGTTGCAGCCACGAGTAAGTCT
TCCCTTGTTATTGTGTAGCCAGAATGCCGCAAAACTTCCATGCCTAAGCGAACTGTTGAGAGTACGTTTC
GATTTCTGACTGTGTTAGCCTGGAAGTGCTTGTCCCAACCTTGTTTCTGAGCATGAACGCCCGCAAGCCA
ACATGTTAGTTGAAGCATCAGGGCGATTAGCAGCATGATATCAAAACGCTCTGAGCTGCTCGTTCGGCTA
TGGCGTAGGCCTAGTCCGTAGGCAGGACTTTTCAAGTCTCGGAAGGTTTCTTCAATCTGCATTCGCTTCG
AATAGATATTAACAAGTTGTTTGGGTGTTCGAATTTCAACAGGTAAGTTAGTTGCTAGAACCCATGGCTC
CTTTGCCGACGCTGAGTAGATTTTAGGTGACGGGTGGTGACAATGAGTCCGTGTCGAGCGCTGATTTTTT
CGGCCTTTAGAGCGAGATTTATACAATAGAATTTGGCATGAGATTGGATTGCTTTTAGTCAGCCTCTTAT
AGCCTAAAGTCTTTGAGTGACTAGATGACATATCATGTAAGTTGCTGATAGGTTTCCAGTTTTCCGCTCC
TAGGTCTGCATATTGTACTTTTCCTCTTACTCGACTTAACCAGTACCAACCCAGCTTCTCAACGGATTTA
TACCATGGCACTTTAAAGCCAGCATCACTGACAATGAGCGGTGTGGTGTTACTCGGTAGAATGCTCGCAA
GGTCGGCTAGAAATTGGTCATGAGCTTTCTTTGAACATTGCTCTGAAAGCGGGAACGCTTTCTCATAAAG
AGTAACAGAACGACCGTGTAGTGCGACTGAAGCTCGCAATACCATAAGTCGTTTTTGCTCACGAATATCA
GACCAGTCAACAAGTACAATGGGCATCGTATTGCCCGAACAGATAAAGCTAGCATGCCAACGGTATACAG
CGAGTCGCTCTTTGTGGAGGTGACGATTACCTAACAATCGGTCGATTCGTTTGATGTTATGTTTTGTTCT
CGCTTTGGTTGGCAGGTTACGGCCAAGTTCGGTAAGAGTGAGAGTTTTACAGTCAAGTAATGCGTGGCAA
GCCAACGTTAAGCTGTTGAGTCGTTTTAAGTGTAATTCGGGGCAGAATTGGTAAAGAGAGTCGTGTAAAA
TATCGAGTTCGCACATCTTGTTGTCTGATTATTGATTTTTCGCGAAACCATTTGATCATATGACAAGATG
TGTATCCACCTTAACTTAATGATTTTTACCAAAATCATTAGGGGATTCATCAGTCTAAAGTATATATGTG
TAACATTGGTCTAGTGATTAGAAAAACTCATCGAGCATCAAATGAAACTGCAATTTATTCATATCAGGAT
TATCAATACCATATTTTTGAAAAAGCCGTTTCTGTAATGAAGGAGAAAACTCACCGAGGCAGTTCCATAG
GATGGCAAGATCCTGGTATCGGTCTGCGATTCCGACTCGTCCAACATCAATACAACCTATTAATTTCCCC
TCGTCAAAAATAAGGTTATCAAGTGAGAAATCACCATGAGTGACGACTGAATCCGGTGAGAATGGCAAAA
GTTTATGCATTTCTTTCCAGACTTGTTCAACAGGCCAGCCATTACGCTCGTCATCAAAATCACTCGCATC
AACCAAACCGTTATTCATTCGTGATTGCGCCTGAGCGAGACGAAATACGCGATCGCTGTTAAAAGGACAA
TTACAAACAGGAATCGAATGCAACCGGCGCAGGAACACTGCCAGCGCATCAACAATATTTTCACCTGAAT
CAGGATATTCTTCTAATACCTGGAATGCTGTTTTCCCTGGGATCGCAGTGGTGAGTAACCATGCATCATC
AGGAGTACGGATAAAATGCTTGATGGTCGGAAGAGGCATAAATTCCGTCAGCCAGTTTAGTCTGACCATC
TCATCTGTAACATCATTGGCAACGCTACCTTTGCCATGTTTCAGAAACAACTCTGGCGCATCGGGCTTCC
CATACAATCGGTAGATTGTCGCACCTGATTGCCCGACATTATCGCGAGCCCATTTATACCCATATAAATC
AGCATCCATGTTGGAATTTAATCGCGGCCTTGAGCAAGACGTTTCCCGTTGAATATGGCTCATAACACCC
CTTGTATTACTGTTTATGTAAGCAGACAGTTTTATTGTTCATGATGATATATTTTTATCTTGTGCAATGT
AACATCAGAGATTTTGAGACACAACGTGGCTTTGTTGAATAAATCGAACTTTTGCTGAGTTGAAGGATCA
GATCACGCATCTTCCCGACAACGCAGACCGTTCCGTGGCAAAGCAAAAGTTCAAAATCACCAACTGGTCC
ACCTACAACAAAGCTCTCATCAACCGTGGCTCCCTCACTTTCTGGCTGGATGATGGGGCGATTCAGGCGA
TCCCCATCCAACAGCCCGCCGTCGAGCGGGCTTTTTTATCCCCGGAAGCCTGTGGATAGAGGGTAGTTAT
CCACGTGAAACCGCTAATGCCCCGCAAAGCCTTGATTCACGGGGCTTTCCGGCCCGCTCCAAAAACTATC
CACGTGAAATCGCTAATCAGGGTACGTGAAATCGCTAATCGGAGTACGTGAAATCGCTAATAAGGTCACG
TGAAATCGCTAATCAAAAAGGCACGTGAGAACGCTAATAGCCCTTTCAGATCAACAGCTTGCAAACACCC
CTCGCTCCGGCAAGTAGTTACAGCAAGTAG
